Addgene plasmid #119276: pJMP1356
Purpose: for cloning new sgRNAs
Depositing lab: Carol Gross & Jason Peters & Oren Rosenberg. Depositing organization: University of California, San Francisco (UCSF). Publication: Enabling genetic analysis of diverse bacteria with Mobile-CRISPRi. Peters JM, Koo BM, Patino R, Heussler GE, Hearne CC, Qu J, Inclan YF, Hawkins JS, Lu CHS, Silvis MR, Harden MM, Osadnik H, Peters JE, Engel JN, Dutton RJ, Grossman AD, Gross CA, Rosenberg OS. Nat Microbiol. 2019 Jan 7. pii: 10.1038/s41564-018-0327-z. doi: 10.1038/s41564-018-0327-z. PubMed 30617347.
Backbone
  Vector backbone: R6Kgamma
  Vector type: Bacterial Expression
  Selectable markers: Chloramphenicol
Growth in bacteria
  Bacterial resistance: Ampicillin, 100 μg/mL
  Growth temperature: 37°C
  Growth strain: BW25141
  Copy number: High Copy
Gene/Insert
  Gene/Insert name: dcas9
  Mutation: D10A and H840A
  Cloning method: Gibson Cloning
Terms and licenses: Academic/Nonprofit Terms; Industry Terms: Not Available to Industry
How to cite: pJMP1356 was a gift from Carol Gross & Jason Peters & Oren Rosenberg (Addgene plasmid # 119276 ; http://n2t.net/addgene:119276 ; RRID:Addgene_119276)
