[The description below was written by a language model from this plasmid's Addgene catalogue record and pLannotate feature annotations shown in this document.]
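Description:
pJMP1356 is an 11.1 kb bacterial plasmid from the Mobile-CRISPRi system. It serves as a recipient vector for cloning new sgRNAs alongside a catalytically dead Cas9. Its backbone carries the R6K γ origin, which replicates only in hosts that supply the pi initiator protein, so the plasmid is maintained in a permissive E. coli strain and behaves as a suicide vector elsewhere. An ampicillin resistance gene (β-lactamase) on the backbone provides selection during propagation. An incP oriT allows the plasmid to be mobilised by conjugation into recipient bacteria.

The payload lies between the Tn7L and Tn7R ends, forming a mini-Tn7 transposon that can be inserted into a recipient chromosome when Tn7 transposition functions are provided; these are not annotated on this plasmid. Within the transposon is the Streptococcus pyogenes cas9 coding sequence, recorded as carrying the D10A and H840A mutations that abolish nuclease activity, fused to a 3xMyc epitope tag. It sits downstream of a hybrid promoter region annotated as a PLtetO-1 fragment with a lac operator. A second lac operator-containing region precedes a tracrRNA-derived scaffold fragment, which corresponds to the sgRNA cassette where new guide sequences are introduced; the record does not describe the cloning sites. A full lacI gene driven by the lacIq promoter supplies repressor, so both components should be IPTG-inducible. A chloramphenicol acetyltransferase gene flanked by FRT sites selects for transposon integrants and could be excised by FLP recombinase. The rrnB T1 and lambda t0 terminators insulate the cassette. The construct is used to build targeted, transferable CRISPRi knockdown strains in diverse bacteria.
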