Features (pLannotate 1.2.2; 33 found; start..end, strand, type, name):
     65..119     +  CDS            lacI (fragment): lac repressor; lacI; The lac repressor binds to the lac operator to inhibit transcription in E. coli. This inhibition can be relieved by adding lactose or isopropyl-β-D-thiogalactopyranoside (IPTG).
    152..317     +  mobile_element Tn7L: mini-Tn7 element (left end of the Tn7 transposon) Tn7
    472..561     -  CDS            3xMyc: 3 tandem Myc epitope tags
    571..4674    -  CDS            Cas9: Cas9 (Csn1) endonuclease from the Streptococcus pyogenes Type II CRISPR/Cas system generates RNA-guided double strand breaks in DNA
   4695..4716    -  promoter       PLtetO-1 promoter (fragment): modified phage lambda PL promoter with tet operator sites (Lutz and Bujard, 1997)
   4716..4733    -  protein_bind   lac operator (fragment): The lac repressor binds to the lac operator to inhibit transcription in E. coli. This inhibition can be relieved by adding lactose or isopropyl-β-D-thiogalactopyranoside (IPTG). lac repressor encoded by lacI
   4790..4909    +  rep_origin     p15A ori (fragment): Plasmids containing the medium-copy-number p15A origin of replication can be propagated in E. coli cells that contain a second plasmid with the ColE1 origin.
   5114..5191    +  promoter       lacIq promoter: lacI (mutant); In the lacIq allele, a single base change in the promoter boosts expression of the lacI gene about 10-fold.
   5192..6274    +  CDS            lacI: lac repressor; lacI; The lac repressor binds to the lac operator to inhibit transcription in E. coli. This inhibition can be relieved by adding lactose or isopropyl-β-D-thiogalactopyranoside (IPTG).
   6287..6308    +  protein_bind   CAP binding site: CAP binding activates transcription in the presence of cAMP. E. coli catabolite activator protein
   6379..6465    +  ncRNA          Thr leader (fragment): Accession: RF00506 - Threonine operon leader
   6558..6575    +  protein_bind   lac operator (fragment): The lac repressor binds to the lac operator to inhibit transcription in E. coli. This inhibition can be relieved by adding lactose or isopropyl-β-D-thiogalactopyranoside (IPTG). lac repressor encoded by lacI
   6645..6712    +  misc_RNA       tracrRNA (fragment): trans-activating CRISPR RNA for the Streptococcus pyogenes CRISPR/Cas9 system
   6997..7044    -  protein_bind   FRT: FLP-mediated recombination occurs in the 8-bp core sequence TCTAGAAA (Turan and Bode, 2011). FLP recombinase from the Saccharomyces cerevisiae 2μ plasmid
   7121..7149    +  promoter       Pc promoter: intI1 (promoter lies within the coding sequence); class 1 integron promoter
   7174..7231    +  promoter       cat promoter (fragment): promoter of the E. coli cat gene encoding chloramphenicol acetyltransferase
   7232..7862    +  CDS            CmR (fragment): chloramphenicol acetyltransferase; cat; confers resistance to chloramphenicol
   7873..7953    +  CDS            lacI (fragment): lac repressor; lacI; The lac repressor binds to the lac operator to inhibit transcription in E. coli. This inhibition can be relieved by adding lactose or isopropyl-β-D-thiogalactopyranoside (IPTG).
   7981..8014    -  protein_bind   FRT (minimal): supports FLP-mediated excision but not integration (Turan and Bode, 2011) FLP recombinase from the Saccharomyces cerevisiae 2μ plasmid
   8079..8165    -  terminator     rrnB T1 terminator: Escherichia coli rrnB; transcription terminator T1 from the E. coli rrnB gene
   8229..8258    -  CDS            CmR (fragment): chloramphenicol acetyltransferase confers resistance to chloramphenicol
   8268..8362    -  terminator     lambda t0 terminator: transcription terminator from phage lambda
   8383..8407    +  misc_feature   MCS (fragment): pBluescript multiple cloning site
   8411..8609    +  mobile_element Tn7R (fragment): mini-Tn7 element (right end of the Tn7 transposon) Tn7
   8681..8749    +  CDS            lacZα (fragment): LacZα fragment of β-galactosidase; lacZ fragment
   8755..8854    -  misc_feature   bom (fragment): basis of mobility region from pBR322
   8956..8991    -  CDS            rop (fragment): Rop protein, which maintains plasmids at low copy number; rop
   9086..9190    +  promoter       AmpR promoter: bla
   9191..10051   +  CDS            AmpR: β-lactamase; bla; confers resistance to ampicillin, carbenicillin, and related antibiotics
  10224..10249   +  CDS            bla(M) (fragment): β-lactamase lacking the signal sequence; bla(M); allows cytosolic expression of β-lactamase
  10352..10740   +  rep_origin     R6K γ ori: γ replication origin from E. coli plasmid R6K; requires the R6K initiator protein pi for replication
  10751..10790   +  CDS            λ integrase (fragment): integrase from phage λ; int
  11009..11117   +  oriT           oriT: incP origin of transfer
>Addgene plasmid #119276 | pJMP1356 | addgene full sequence | sequence record 237482 | Addgene NGS Result
CTGATACCGCTCGCCGCAGCCGAACGACCGAGCGCAGCGGGTCAGTGAGCGAGGAAGCGGAAGAGCGCCC
AATACGCAAACCGCCTCTCCCCGCGCGTTGGCCGATTCATTAATGCAGCGCCCAAACATAACAGGAAGAA
AAATGCCCCGCTGTGGGCGGACAAAATAGTTGGGAACTGGGAGGGGTGGAAATGGAGTTTTTAAGGATTA
TTTAGGGAAGAGTGACAAAATAGATGGGAACTGGGTGTAGCGTCGTAAGCTAATACGAAAATTAAAAATG
ACAAAATAGTTTGGAACTAGATTTCACTTATCTGGTTCTTGAGGCGGTTAAAAGAGCCGTACTCTTCTCC
GATGTCGACTAGGCCATGATGCTCATTCTGTGGGACCAAAACGAAAAAACACCCTTTCGGGTGTCTTTTC
TGGAATTTGGTACCGAGGCTGCAAGTCCCATTAAGGAGGCGCGCCTTATTACAGATCTTCCTCAGAGATG
AGCTTCTGTTCCAGATCTTCTTCTGAAATCAACTTTTGTTCCAGATCTTCTTCAGAGATGAGTTTCTGCT
CCGCGGCCGCGTCGCCTCCCAGCTGAGACAGGTCGATCCGTGTCTCGTACAGGCCGGTGATGCTCTGGTG
GATCAGGGTGGCGTCCAGCACCTCTTTGGTGCTGGTGTACCTCTTCCGGTCGATGGTGGTGTCAAAGTAC
TTGAAGGCGGCAGGGGCTCCCAGATTGGTCAGGGTAAACAGGTGGATGATATTCTCGGCCTGCTCTCTGA
TAGGCTTGTCTCTGTGCTTGTTGTAGGCGCTCAGCACCTTGTCCAGATTAGCGTCGGCCAGGATCACTCT
CTTGGAGAACTCGCTGATCTGCTCGATGATCTCGTCCAGGTAGTGTTTGTGCTGTTCCACAAACAGCTGT
TTCTGCTCATTATCCTCGGGGGAGCCCTTCAGCTTCTCATAGTGGCTGGCCAGGTACAGGAAGTTCACAT
ATTTGGAGGGCAGGGCCAGTTCGTTTCCCTTCTGCAGTTCGCCGGCAGAGGCCAGCATTCTCTTCCGGCC
GTTTTCCAGCTCGAACAGGGAGTACTTAGGCAGCTTGATGATCAGGTCCTTTTTCACTTCTTTGTAGCCC
TTGGCTTCCAGAAAGTCGATGGGATTCTTCTCGAAGCTGCTTCTTTCCATGATGGTGATCCCCAGCAGCT
CTTTCACACTCTTCAGTTTCTTGGACTTGCCCTTTTCCACTTTGGCCACCACCAGCACAGAATAGGCCAC
GGTGGGGCTGTCGAAGCCGCCGTACTTCTTAGGGTCCCAGTCCTTCTTTCTGGCGATCAGCTTGTCGCTG
TTCCTCTTGGGCAGGATAGACTCTTTGCTGAAGCCGCCTGTCTGCACCTCGGTCTTTTTCACGATATTCA
CTTGGGGCATAGACAGCACTTTCCGCACGGTGGCAAAGTCCCGGCCCTTATCCCACACGATCTCGCCTGT
TTCGCCGTTTGTCTCGATCAGAGGCCGCTTCCGGATCTCGCCGTTGGCCAGGGTAATCTCGGTCTTGAAA
AAGTTCATGATGTTGCTGTAGAAGAAGTACTTGGCGGTAGCCTTGCCGATTTCCTGCTCGCTCTTGGCGA
TCATCTTCCGCACGTCGTACACCTTGTAGTCGCCGTACACGAACTCGCTTTCCAGCTTAGGGTACTTTTT
GATCAGGGCGGTTCCCACGACGGCGTTCAGGTAGGCGTCGTGGGCGTGGTGGTAGTTGTTGATCTCGCGC
ACTTTGTAAAACTGGAAATCCTTCCGGAAATCGGACACCAGCTTGGACTTCAGGGTGATCACTTTCACTT
CCCGGATCAGTTTGTCGTTCTCGTCGTACTTAGTGTTCATCCGGGAGTCCAGGATCTGTGCCACGTGCTT
TGTGATCTGCCGGGTTTCCACCAGCTGTCTCTTGATGAAGCCGGCCTTATCCAGTTCGCTCAGGCCGCCT
CTCTCGGCCTTGGTCAGATTGTCGAACTTCCTCTGGGTAATCAGCTTGGCATTCAGCAGCTGGCGCCAGT
AGTTCTTCATCTTCTTCACGACCTCTTCGGAGGGCACGTTGTCGCTCTTGCCCCGGTTCTTGTCGCTCCG
AGTCAGCACTTTGTTATCGATGGAGTCGTCCTTCAGAAAGCTCTGAGGCACGATAGCGTCCACATCGTAG
TCGGACAGCCGGTTGATGTCCAGTTCCTGGTCCACGTACATATCCCGCCCATTCTGCAGGTAGTACAGGT
ACAGCTTCTCGTTCTGCAGCTGGGTGTTTTCCACGGGGTGTTCTTTCAGGATCTGGCTGCCCAGCTCTTT
GATGCCCTCTTCGATCCGCTTCATTCTCTCGCGGCTGTTCTTCTGTCCCTTCTGGGTGGTCTGGTTCTCT
CTGGCCATTTCGATCACGATGTTCTCGGGCTTGTGCCGGCCCATCACTTTCACGAGCTCGTCCACCACCT
TCACTGTCTGCAGGATGCCCTTCTTAATGGCGGGGCTGCCGGCCAGATTGGCAATGTGCTCGTGCAGGCT
ATCGCCCTGGCCGGACACCTGGGCTTTCTGGATGTCCTCTTTAAAGGTCAGGCTGTCGTCGTGGATCAGC
TGCATGAAGTTTCTGTTGGCGAAGCCGTCGGACTTCAGGAAATCCAGGATTGTCTTGCCGGACTGCTTGT
CCCGGATGCCGTTGATCAGCTTCCGGCTCAGCCTGCCCCAGCCGGTGTATCTCCGCCGCTTCAGCTGCTT
CATCACTTTGTCGTCGAACAGGTGGGCATAGGTTTTCAGCCGTTCCTCGATCATCTCTCTGTCCTCAAAC
AGTGTCAGGGTCAGCACGATATCTTCCAGAATGTCCTCGTTTTCCTCATTGTCCAGGAAGTCCTTGTCCT
TGATAATTTTCAGCAGATCGTGGTATGTGCCCAGGGAGGCGTTGAACCGATCTTCCACGCCGGAGATTTC
CACGGAGTCGAAGCACTCGATTTTCTTGAAGTAGTCCTCTTTCAGCTGCTTCACGGTCACTTTCCGGTTG
GTCTTGAACAGCAGGTCCACGATGGCTTTTTTCTGCTCGCCGCTCAGGAAGGCGGGCTTTCTCATTCCCT
CGGTCACGTATTTCACTTTGGTCAGCTCGTTGTACACGGTGAAGTACTCGTACAGCAGGCTGTGCTTGGG
CAGCACCTTCTCGTTGGGCAGGTTCTTATCGAAGTTGGTCATCCGCTCGATGAAGCTCTGGGCGCTGGCG
CCCTTGTCCACCACTTCCTCGAAGTTCCAGGGGGTGATGGTTTCCTCGCTCTTTCTGGTCATCCAGGCGA
ATCTGCTGTTTCCCCTGGCCAGAGGGCCCACGTAGTAGGGGATGCGGAAGGTCAGGATCTTCTCGATCTT
TTCCCGGTTGTCCTTCAGGAATGGGTAAAAATCTTCCTGCCGCCGCAGAATGGCGTGCAGCTCTCCCAGG
TGGATCTGGTGGGGGATGCTGCCGTTGTCGAAGGTCCGCTGCTTCCGCAGCAGGTCCTCTCTGTTCAGCT
TCACGAGCAGTTCCTCGGTGCCGTCCATCTTTTCCAGGATGGGCTTGATGAACTTGTAGAACTCTTCCTG
GCTGGCTCCGCCATCGATGTAGCCGGCGTAGCCGTTCTTGCTCTGGTCGAAGAAAATCTCTTTGTACTTC
TCAGGCAGCTGCTGCCGCACGAGAGCTTTCAGCAGGGTCAGGTCCTGGTGGTGCTCGTCGTATCTCTTGA
TCATAGAGGCGCTCAGGGGGGCCTTGGTGATCTCGGTGTTCACTCTCAGGATGTCGCTCAGCAGGATGGC
GTCGGACAGGTTCTTGGCGGCCAGAAACAGGTCGGCGTACTGGTCGCCGATCTGGGCCAGCAGGTTGTCC
AGGTCGTCGTCGTAGGTGTCCTTGCTCAGCTGCAGTTTGGCATCCTCGGCCAGGTCGAAGTTGCTCTTGA
AGTTGGGGGTCAGGCCCAGGCTCAGGGCAATCAGGTTGCCGAACAGGCCATTCTTCTTCTCGCCGGGCAG
CTGGGCGATCAGATTTTCCAGCCGTCTGCTCTTGCTCAGTCTGGCAGACAGGATGGCCTTGGCGTCCACG
CCGCTGGCGTTGATGGGGTTTTCCTCGAACAGCTGGTTGTAGGTCTGCACCAGCTGGATGAACAGCTTGT
CCACGTCGCTGTTGTCGGGGTTCAGGTCGCCCTCGATCAGGAAGTGGCCCCGGAACTTGATCATGTGGGC
CAGGGCCAGATAGATCAGCCGCAGGTCGGCCTTGTCGGTGCTGTCCACCAGTTTCTTTCTCAGGTGGTAG
ATGGTGGGGTACTTCTCGTGGTAGGCCACCTCGTCCACGATGTTGCCGAAGATGGGGTGCCGCTCGTGCT
TCTTATCCTCTTCCACCAGGAAGGACTCTTCCAGTCTGTGGAAGAAGCTGTCGTCCACCTTGGCCATCTC
GTTGCTGAAGATCTCTTGCAGATAGCAGATCCGGTTCTTCCGTCTGGTGTATCTTCTTCTGGCGGTTCTC
TTCAGCCGGGTGGCCTCGGCTGTTTCTCCGCTGTCGAACAGCAGGGCGCCGATCAGGTTCTTCTTGATGC
TGTGCCGGTCGGTGTTGCCCAGCACCTTGAATTTCTTGCTGGGCACCTTGTACTCGTCGGTGATCACGGC
CCAGCCCACAGAGTTGGTGCCGATGGCCAGGCCGATGCTGTACTTCTTGTCCATACTAGTTTTCCTGTGT
GAAACCTGCTGATGTGCTCAGTATCTTGTTATCCGCTCACAATGTCAATGTTATCCGCTCACATTTATAA
TATTTTATCTGATTAATAAGATGATCTTCTTGAGATCGTTTTGGTCTGCGCGTAATCTCTTGCTCTGAAA
ACGAAAAAACCGCCTTGCAGGGCGGTTTTTCGAAGGTTCTCTGAGCTACCAACTCTTTGAACCGAGGTAA
CTGGCTTGGTGATAAGCTGTCAAACCAGATCAATTCGCACTAGTCTGCAGACGTAAAAAAAGCGGCGTGG
TTAGCCGCTTTTTTAATTGCCGGAGCGCAATAAAAAAGCCCCCGGAAGGTGATCTTCCGGGGGCTTTCTC
ATGCGTTGCTTGTATTGAAAATGGGGGCCATGCCTACCTATCTGCCTCCCGGGAAGCGGCATGCATTTAC
GTTGACACCATCGAATGGTGCAAAACCTTTCGCGGTATGGCATGATAGCGCCCGGAAGAGAGTCAATTCA
GGGTGGTGAATGTGAAACCAGTAACGTTATACGATGTCGCAGAGTATGCCGGTGTCTCTTATCAGACCGT
TTCCCGCGTGGTGAACCAGGCCAGCCACGTTTCTGCGAAAACGCGGGAAAAAGTGGAAGCGGCGATGGCG
GAGCTGAATTACATTCCCAACCGCGTGGCACAACAACTGGCGGGCAAACAGTCGTTGCTGATTGGCGTTG
CCACCTCCAGTCTGGCCCTGCACGCGCCGTCGCAAATTGTCGCGGCGATTAAATCTCGCGCCGATCAACT
GGGTGCCAGCGTGGTGGTGTCGATGGTAGAACGAAGCGGCGTCGAAGCCTGTAAAGCGGCGGTGCACAAT
CTTCTCGCGCAACGCGTCAGTGGGCTGATCATTAACTATCCGCTGGATGACCAGGATGCCATTGCTGTGG
AAGCTGCCTGCACTAATGTTCCGGCGTTATTTCTTGATGTCTCTGACCAGACACCCATCAACAGTATTAT
TTTCTCCCATGAAGACGGTACGCGACTGGGCGTGGAGCATCTGGTCGCATTGGGTCACCAGCAAATCGCG
CTGTTAGCGGGCCCATTAAGTTCTGTCTCGGCGCGTCTGCGTCTGGCTGGCTGGCATAAATATCTCACTC
GCAATCAAATTCAGCCGATAGCGGAACGGGAAGGCGACTGGAGTGCCATGTCCGGTTTTCAACAAACCAT
GCAAATGCTGAATGAGGGCATCGTTCCCACTGCGATGCTGGTTGCCAACGATCAGATGGCGCTGGGCGCA
ATGCGCGCCATTACCGAGTCCGGGCTGCGCGTTGGTGCGGATATCTCGGTAGTGGGATACGACGATACCG
AAGACAGCTCATGTTATATCCCGCCGTTAACCACCATCAAACAGGATTTTCGCCTGCTGGGGCAAACCAG
CGTGGACCGCTTGCTGCAACTCTCTCAGGGCCAGGCGGTGAAGGGCAATCAGCTGTTGCCCGTCTCACTG
GTGAAAAGAAAAACCACCCTGGCGCCCAATACGCAAACCGCCTCTCCCCGCGCGTTGGCCGATTCATTAA
TGCAGCTGGCACGACAGGTTTCCCGACTGGAAAGCGGGCAGTGAGCGCAACGCAATTAATGTAAGTTAGC
TCACTCATTAGGCACCCCACCCGGGTCCTTGAGCCCCATTATCACCTCCAAAGCCTTCTCGTCTGGTCAG
TTTCACCTGTTTTACGTAAAAACCCGCTTCGGCGGGTTTTTACTTTTGGGGAAACACAGAAAAAAGCCCG
CACCTGACAGTGCGGGCTTTTTTTTTCGACCAAAGGTGCGACTACTCTTGCCTACTACCTATCGACTGAG
CTGAAAGAATTCCTAAAGATCTATAAATGTGAGCGGATAACATTGACATTGTGAGCGGATAACAAGATAC
TTCTAGTTGAGACCAACTTTGGTCTCCACCATAGCGGTCGGTCTCTGTTTAAGAGCTATGCTGGAAACAG
CATAGCAAGTTTAAATAAGGCTAGTCCGTTATCAACTTGAAAAAGTGGCACCGAGTCGGTGCTTTTTTTT
TGAATTCATGTGGCTGACCGTTCTGTTGTCTCTCGCTCTTCCGAGTAGACGAACAATAAGGCCTCCCTAA
CGGGGGGCCTTTTTTATTGATAACAAAAGTCAGTGCTTCCGCTATTTCCAAAATACCGGGCTAATACGGT
TTAAACGACCTCCTGGATTTGCTCAGACAGCCTTTTCGTCATTCGTTTCAGCCAAAAAACTTAAGACCGC
CGGTCTTGTCCACTACCTTGCAGTAATGCGGTGGACAGGATCGGCGGTTTTCTTTTCTCTTCTCAAGAAG
TTCCTATACTTTCTAGAGAATAGGAACTTCGGAATAGGAACTTCCTCCTGAACGGCCATAAGAACGAAGG
CTGTCTGTTGAACTCTCGAGCCGTGGAAACGGATGAAGGCACGAACCCAGTTGACATAAGCCTGTTCGGT
TCGTAAACTGTAATGCAAGTAGCGTATGCGCTCATCACTACCGGGCGTATTTTTTGAGTTATCGAGATTT
TCAGGAGCTAAGGAAGCTAAAATGGAGAAAAAAATCACTGGATATACCACCGTTGATATATCCCAATGGC
ATCGTAAAGAACATTTTGAGGCATTTCAGTCAGTTGCTCAATGTACCTATAACCAGACCGTTCAGCTGGA
TATTACGGCCTTTTTAAAGACCGTAAAGAAAAATAAGCACAAGTTTTATCCGGCCTTTATTCACATTCTT
GCCCGCCTGATGAATGCTCATCCGGAGTTCCGTATGGCAATGAAAGACGGTGAGCTGGTGATATGGGATA
GTGTTCACCCTTGTTACACCGTTTTCCATGAGCAAACTGAAACGTTTTCATCGCTCTGGAGTGAATACCA
CGACGATTTCCGGCAGTTTCTACACATATATTCGCAAGATGTGGCGTGTTACGGTGAAAACCTGGCCTAT
TTCCCTAAAGGGTTTATTGAGAATATGTTTTTCGTCTCAGCCAATCCCTGGGTGAGTTTCACCAGTTTTG
ATTTAAACGTGGCCAATATGGACAACTTCTTCGCCCCCGTTTTCACCATGGGCAAATATTATACGCAAGG
CGACAAGGTGCTGATGCCGCTGGCGATTCAGGTTCATCATGCCGTTTGTGATGGCTTCCATGTCGGCAGA
ATGCTTAATGAATTACAACAGTTTTTATGCATGCGCCCAATACGCAAACCGCCTCTCCCCGCGCGTTGGC
CGATTCATTAATGCAGCTGGCACGACAGGTTTCCCGACTGGAACTCGAGCATCAGCTTCAAAAGCGCTCT
GAAGTTCCTATACTTTCTAGAGAATAGGAACTTCGGAATAGGTACTTCAAGATCCCCAATTCGAGCTCAT
CGTCCGGGCCGCAAGCTCCTAGCGGCGGATTTGTCCTACTCAGGAGAGCGTTCACCGACAAACAACAGAT
AAAACGAAAGGCCCAGTCTTTCGACTGAGCCTTTCGTTTTATTTGATGCCTCAAGCTAGAGAGTCATTAC
CCCAGGCGTTTAAGGGCACCAATAACTGCCTTAAAAAAATTACGCCCCGCCCTGCCACTCATCGCAGTCT
AGCTTGGATTCTCACCAATAAAAAACGCCCGGCGGCAACCGAGCGTTCTGAACAAATCCAGATGGAGTTC
TGAGGTCATTACTGGATCTATCAACAGGAGTCCAAGCTCAGCTAATTAAGCTAGCTTATCGATACCGTCG
ACCTCGAACCCCACGCCCCTCTTTAATACGACGGGCAATTTGCACTTCAGAAAATGAAGAGTTTGCTTTA
GCCATAACAAAAGTCCAGTATGCTTTTTCACAGCATAACTGGACTGATTTCAGTTTACAACTATTCTGTC
TAGTTTAAGACTTTATTGTCATAGTTTAGATCTATTTTGTTCAGTTTAAGACTTTATTGTCCGCCCACAC
CTGCTTACGCAGGGCATCCATTTATTACTCAACCGTAACCGATTTTGCCAGGTTACGCGGCTGGTCCTCT
AGCTGGCGTAATAGCGAAGAGGCCCGCACCGATCGCCCTTCCCAACAGTTGCGCAGCCTGAATGGCGAAT
GGCGCCTGATGCGGTATTTTCTCCTTACGCATCTGTGCGGTATTTCACACCGCATATGGTGCACTCTCAG
TACAATCTGCTCTGATGCCGCATAGTTAAGCCAGCCCCGACACCCGCCAACACCCGCTGACGCGCCCTGA
CGGGCTTGTCTGCTCCCGGCATCCGCTTACAGACAAGCTGTGACCGTCTCCGGGAGCTGCATGTGTCAGA
GGTTTTCACCGTCGTCACCGAAACGCGCGAGACGAAAGGGCCTCGTGATACGCCTATTTTTATAGGTTAA
TGTCATGATAATAATGGTTTCTTAGACGTCAGGTGGCACTTTTCGGGGAAATGTGCGCGGAACCCCTATT
TGTTTATTTTTCTAAATACATTCAAATATGTATCCGCTCATGAGACAATAACCCTGATAAATGCTTCAAT
AATATTGAAAAAGGAAGAGTATGAGTATTCAACATTTCCGTGTCGCCCTTATTCCCTTTTTTGCGGCATT
TTGCCTTCCTGTTTTTGCTCACCCAGAAACGCTGGTGAAAGTAAAAGATGCTGAAGATCAGTTGGGTGCA
CGAGTGGGTTACATCGAACTGGATCTCAACAGCGGTAAGATCCTTGAGAGTTTTCGCCCCGAAGAACGTT
TTCCAATGATGAGCACTTTTAAAGTTCTGCTATGTGGCGCGGTATTATCCCGTATTGACGCCGGGCAAGA
GCAACTCGGTCGCCGCATACACTATTCTCAGAATGACTTGGTTGAGTACTCACCAGTCACAGAAAAGCAT
CTTACGGATGGCATGACAGTAAGAGAATTATGCAGTGCTGCCATAACCATGAGTGATAACACTGCGGCCA
ACTTACTTCTGACAACGATCGGAGGACCGAAGGAGCTAACCGCTTTTTTGCACAACATGGGGGATCATGT
AACTCGCCTTGATCGTTGGGAACCGGAGCTGAATGAAGCCATACCAAACGACGAGCGTGACACCACGATG
CCTGTAGCAATGGCAACAACGTTGCGCAAACTATTAACTGGCGAACTACTTACTCTAGCTTCCCGGCAAC
AATTAATAGACTGGATGGAGGCGGATAAAGTTGCAGGACCACTTCTGCGCTCGGCCCTTCCGGCTGGCTG
GTTTATTGCTGATAAATCTGGAGCCGGTGAGCGTGGGTCCCGCGGTATCATTGCAGCACTGGGGCCAGAT
GGTAAGCCCTCCCGTATCGTAGTTATCTACACGACGGGGAGTCAGGCAACTATGGATGAACGAAATAGAC
AGATCGCTGAGATAGGTGCCTCACTGATTAAGCATTGGTAACTGTCAGACCAAGTTTACTCATATATACT
TTAGATTGATTTAAAACTTCATTTTTAATTTAAAAGGATCTAGGTGAAGATCCTTTTTGATAATCTCATG
ACCAAAATCCCTTAACGTGAGTTTTCGTTCCACTGAGCGTCAGACCCCGTAGAAAAGATCAAAGGCAGTT
ATTGGTGCCTCACTGATTAAGCATTGGTAACTGTCAGACCAAGTTTACTCATATATACTTTAGATTGATT
TAAAACTTCATTTTTAATTTTTGCGGCCGCAAGATCCGGCCACGATGCGTCCGGCGTAGAGGATCTGAAG
ATCAGCAGTTCAACCTGTTGATAGTACGTACTAAGCTCTCATGTTTCACGTACTAAGCTCTCATGTTTAA
CGTACTAAGCTCTCATGTTTAACGAACTAAACCCTCATGGCTAACGTACTAAGCTCTCATGGCTAACGTA
CTAAGCTCTCATGTTTCACGTACTAAGCTCTCATGTTTGAACAATAAAATTAATATAAATCAGCAACTTA
AATAGCCTCTAAGGTTTTAAGTTTTATAAGAAAAAAAAGAATATATAAGGCTTTTAAAGCTTTTAAGGTT
TAACGGTTGTGGACAACAAGCCAGGGATGTAACGCACTGAGAAGCCCTTAGAGCCTCTCAAAGCAATTTT
GAGTGACACAGGAACACTTAACGGCTGACATGGGAATTAGCCATGGCATCACAGTATCGTGATGACAGAG
GCAGGGAGTGCGGCCTTTTTACGGTTCCTGGCCTTTTGCTGGCCTTTTGCTCACATGTTCTTTCCTGCGT
TATCAGGGGATTCCTTAAGGTATACTTTCCGCTGCATAACCCTGCTTCGGGGTCATTATAGCGATTTTTT
CGGTATATCCATCCTTTTTCGCACGATATACAGGATTTTGCCAAAGGGTTCGTGTAGACTTTCCTTGGTG
TATCCAACGGCGTCAGCCGGGCAGGATAGGTGAAGTAGGCCCACCCGCGAGCGGGTGTTCCTTCTTCACT
GTCCCTTATTCGCACCTGGCGGTGCTCAACGGGAATCCTGCTCTGCGAGGCTGGCCGATAAGCT
